Addgene plasmid #182255: pmiRGLO Dual-Luciferase-PDAP1-3'UTR-Mut3x
Purpose: Human PDAP1 3` UTR region mutated in 3x binding site for miR-150 cloned downstream of luciferase reporter gene
Depositing lab: Silvia Monticelli. Depositing organization: Institute for Research in Biomedicine, Switzerland. Publication: RFX transcription factors control a miR-150/PDAP1 axis that restrains the proliferation of human T cells. Chirichella M, Bianchi N, Dzafo E, Foli E, Gualdrini F, Kenyon A, Natoli G, Monticelli S. PLoS Biol. 2022 Feb 10;20(2):e3001538. doi: 10.1371/journal.pbio.3001538. PubMed 35143476.
Backbone
  Vector backbone: pmirGLO Dual-Luciferase
  Backbone manufacturer: Promega
  Backbone size w/o insert (bp): 7344
  Total vector size (bp): 7948
  Vector type: Mammalian Expression, Luciferase
Growth in bacteria
  Bacterial resistance: Ampicillin, 100 μg/mL
  Growth temperature: 37°C
  Growth strain: DH5alpha
  Copy number: High Copy
Gene/Insert
  Gene/Insert name: 3' UTR region of PDAP1 gene mutated in 3 binding sites for mir-150
  Species: H. sapiens (human)
  Insert size (bp): 604
  Cloning method: Restriction Enzyme; 5′ cloning site NheI (unknown if destroyed); 3′ cloning site XbaI (unknown if destroyed)
  Sequencing primers: 5′ AGA AGC TGC GCG GTG GTG TTG TG
Terms and licenses: Academic/Nonprofit Terms; Industry Terms: Not Available to Industry
How to cite: pmiRGLO Dual-Luciferase-PDAP1-3'UTR-Mut3x was a gift from Silvia Monticelli (Addgene plasmid # 182255 ; http://n2t.net/addgene:182255 ; RRID:Addgene_182255)
