[The description below was written by a language model from this plasmid's Addgene catalogue record and pLannotate feature annotations shown in this document.]
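Description:
pmiRGLO Dual-Luciferase-PDAP1-3'UTR-Mut3x is a mammalian dual-luciferase reporter plasmid built on the Promega pmirGLO backbone and designed for testing microRNA-mediated regulation of a 3' UTR. It is propagated in E. coli as a high-copy plasmid through a ColE1/pUC-type origin with ampicillin selection (AmpR under its bla promoter), and it carries a cer site that helps keep the plasmid monomeric.

The primary reporter is the synthetic firefly luciferase gene luc2, driven by a PGK promoter (annotated as the mouse phosphoglycerate kinase 1 promoter). A roughly 600 bp fragment of the human PDAP1 3' UTR was inserted between NheI and XbaI sites immediately downstream of the luc2 coding sequence and upstream of the SV40 poly(A) signal, so that it becomes part of the luciferase transcript. In this version three miR-150 binding sites in the UTR have been mutated. The automated annotation does not label the insert as such; short fragment hits in the region between luc2 and the polyadenylation signal (an EEF1AKMT2 fragment, MCS, T7 terminator and tag fragments) are most likely spurious or partial matches rather than functional elements.

A second, independent cassette uses the SV40 enhancer/early promoter to express humanized Renilla luciferase followed by a neomycin/kanamycin phosphotransferase sequence and a synthetic poly(A) signal. This provides an internal normalisation control and, in principle, G418 selection in mammalian cells. The construct would typically serve as the site-mutant control alongside a wild-type PDAP1 3' UTR reporter: loss of miR-150-dependent repression of the firefly/Renilla ratio indicates that the mutated sites mediate direct targeting. This fits the associated work on a miR-150/PDAP1 axis in human T cell proliferation.
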