Features (pLannotate 1.2.2; 19 found; start..end, strand, type, name):
     50..549     -  promoter       PGK promoter: mouse phosphoglycerate kinase 1 promoter
    606..889     -  misc_feature   cer region: ColE1-derived recombination site that helps to maintain plasmids as monomers
   1005..1593    +  rep_origin     ori: high-copy-number ColE1/pMB1/pBR322/pUC origin of replication
   1751..2611    -  CDS            AmpR: β-lactamase; bla; confers resistance to ampicillin, carbenicillin, and related antibiotics
   2612..2716    -  promoter       AmpR promoter: bla
   2759..2851    +  CDS            tnpA (fragment): TN5P_ECOLX - Also known as tnp. Experimental evidence at protein level: Swiss-Prot protein existence level 1. Mediates transposition of transposon Tn5 by a 'cut and paste' mechanism. First, the monomeric transposase binds the 19 bp inverted DNA repeats flanking the transposon. Then, dimerization of the DNA- bound transposase creates a synaptic DNA complex. After nicking of the first DNA strand, excision of the transposon proceeds through a series of intermediates. The transposase then mediates the insertion of the transposon at a new site by strand transfer. The activity of the wild- type tran
   2872..2920    -  polyA_signal   poly(A) signal: synthetic polyadenylation signal
   2984..3776    -  CDS            NeoR/KanR (fragment): aminoglycoside phosphotransferase from Tn5; aph(3')-II (or nptII); confers resistance to neomycin, kanamycin, and G418 (Geneticin®)
   3827..4759    -  CDS            hRluc: Renilla luciferase human codon-optimized
   4810..5167    -  promoter       SV40 promoter: SV40 enhancer and early promoter
   5232..5283    +  misc_feature   bom (fragment): basis of mobility region from pBR322
   5284..5316    -  rep_origin     M13 ori (fragment): M13 bacteriophage origin of replication; arrow indicates direction of (+) strand synthesis
   5321..5389    +  CDS            large T antigen (fragment): large T antigen from SV40 (simian virus 40)
   5412..5533    +  polyA_signal   SV40 poly(A) signal: SV40 polyadenylation signal
   5555..5574    -  terminator     T7 terminator (fragment): transcription terminator for bacteriophage T7 RNA polymerase
   5582..5631    -  CDS            SET1 (fragment): solubility-enhancement tag derived from T7 phage gene 10B
   5638..5666    -  misc_feature   MCS (fragment): pUC18/19 multiple cloning site
   6047..6271    +  CDS            EEF1AKMT2 (fragment): EFMT2_HUMAN - Also known as C10orf138, METTL10 From Homo sapiens (Human).
   6299..3       -  CDS            luciferase (across the origin): firefly luciferase synthetic luc2 version of the luciferase gene
>Addgene plasmid #182255 | pmiRGLO Dual-Luciferase-PDAP1-3'UTR-Mut3x | addgene full sequence | sequence record 359475 | Addgene NGS Result
CATGGTGGCTTTACCAACAGTACCGGATTGCCAAGCTTGGGCTGCAGGTCGAAAGGCCCGGAGATGAGGA
AGAGGAGAACAGCGCGGCAGACGTGCGCTTTTGAAGCGTGCAGAATGCCGGGCCTCCGGAGGACCTTCGG
GCGCCCGCCCCGCCCCTGAGCCCGCCCCTGAGCCCGCCCCCGGACCCACCCCTTCCCAGCCTCTGAGCCC
AGAAAGCGAAGGAGCAAAGCTGCTATTGGCCGCTGCCCCAAAGGCCTACCCGCTTCCATTGCTCAGCGGT
GCTGTCCATCTGCACGAGACTAGTGAGACGTGCTACTTCCATTTGTCACGTCCTGCACGACGCGAGCTGC
GGGGCGGGGGGGAACTTCCTGACTAGGGGAGGAGTAGAAGGTGGCGCGAAGGGGCCACCAAAGAACGGAG
CCGGTTGGCGCCTACCGGTGGATGTGGAATGTGTGCGAGGCCAGAGGCCACTTGTGTAGCGCCAAGTGCC
CAGCGGGGCTGCTAAAGCGCATGCTCCAGACTGCCTTGGGAAAAGCGCCTCCCCTACCCGGTAGATCTCG
ATCCTCTACGCCGGACGCATCGTGGCCGGAGTACTGCGGTTTATCTCGATGGCTACGAGGGCAGACAGTA
AGTGGATTTACCATAATCCCTTAATTGTACGCACCGCTAAAACGCGTTCAGCGCGATCACGGCAGCAGAC
AGGTAAAAATGGCAACAAACCACCCGAAAAACTGCCGCAATCGCGCCTGATAAATTTTAACCGTATGAAT
ACCTATGCAACCAGAGGGTACAGGCCACATTACCCCCACTTAATCCACTGAAGCTGCCATTTTTCATGGT
TTCACCATCCCAGCGAAGGGCCATCCAGCGTGCGTTCCTGTATTTCCGGACTATAAAAGGATCTAGGTGA
AGATCCTTTTTGATAATCTCATGACCAAAATCCCTTAACGTGAGTTTTCGTTCCACTGAGCGTCAGACCC
CGTAGAAAAGATCAAAGGATCTTCTTGAAATCCTTTTTTTCTGCGCGTAATCTGCTGCTTGCAAACAAAA
AAACCACCGCTACCAGCGGTGGTTTGTTTGCCGGATCAAGAGCTACCAACTCTTTTTCCGAAGGTAACTG
GCTTCAGCAGAGCGCAGATACCAAATACTGTCCTTCTAGTGTAGCCGTAGTTAGGCCACCACTTCAAGAA
CTCTGTAGCACCGCCTACATACCTCGCTCTGCTAATCCTGTTACCAGTGGCTGCTGCCAGTGGCGATAAG
TCGTGTCTTACCGGGTTGGACTCAAGACGATAGTTACCGGATAAGGCGCAGCGGTCGGGCTGAACGGGGG
GTTCGTGCACACAGCCCAGCTTGGAGCGAACGACCTACACCGAACTGAGATACCTACAGCGTGAGCTATG
AGAAAGCGCCACGCTTCCCGAAGGGAGAAAGGCGGACAGGTATCCGGTAAGCGGCAGGGTCGGAACAGGA
GAGCGCACGAGGGAGCTTCCAGGGGGAAACGCCTGGTATCTTTATAGTCCTGTCGGGTTTCGCCACCTCT
GACTTGAGCGTCGATTTTTGTGATGCTCGTCAGGGGGGCGGAGCCTATGGAAAAACGCCAGCAACGCGGC
CTTTTTACGGTTCCTGGCCTTTTGCTGGCCTTTTGCTCACATGTTCTTTCCTGCGTTATCCCCTGATTCT
GTGGATAACCGTATTACCGCCTTTGAGTGAGCTGATACCGGTTGGGCGTCGCTTGGTCGGTCATTTCGAA
TTACCAATGCTTAATCAGTGAGGCACCTATCTCAGCGATCTGTCTATTTCGTTCATCCATAGTTGCCTGA
CTCCCCGTCGTGTAGATAACTACGATACGGGAGGGCTTACCATCTGGCCCCAGTGCTGCAATGATACCGC
GAGACCCACGCTCACCGGCTCCAGATTTATCAGCAATAAACCAGCCAGCCGGAAGGGCCGAGCGCAGAAG
TGGTCCTGCAACTTTATCCGCCTCCATCCAGTCTATTAATTGTTGCCGGGAAGCTAGAGTAAGTAGTTCG
CCAGTTAATAGTTTGCGCAACGTTGTTGCCATTGCTACAGGCATCGTGGTGTCACGCTCGTCGTTTGGTA
TGGCTTCATTCAGCTCCGGTTCCCAACGATCAAGGCGAGTTACATGATCCCCCATGTTGTGCAAAAAAGC
GGTTAGCTCCTTCGGTCCTCCGATAGTTGTCAGAAGTAAGTTGGCCGCAGTGTTATCACTCATGGTTATG
GCAGCACTGCATAATTCTCTTACTGTCATGCCATCCGTAAGATGCTTTTCTGTGACTGGTGAGTACTCAA
CCAAGTCATTCTGAGAATAGTGTATGCGGCGACCGAGTTGCTCTTGCCCGGCGTCAATACGGGATAATAC
CGCGCCACATAGCAGAACTTTGAAAGTGCTCATCATTGGAAAACGTTCTTCGGGGCGAAAACTCTCAAGG
ATCTTACCGCTGTTGAGATCCAGTTCGATGTAACCCACTCGTGCACCCAACTGATCTTCAGCATCTTTTA
CTTTCACCAGCGTTTCTGGGTGAGCAAAAACAGGAAGGCAAAATGCCGCAAAAAAGGGAATAAGGGCGAC
ACGGAAATGTTGAATACTCATACTCTTCCTTTTTCAATATTATTGAAGCATTTATCAGGGTTATTGTCTC
ATGAGCGGATACATATTTGAATGTATTTAGAAAAATAAACAAATAGGGGTTCCGCGCACATTTCCCCGAA
AAGTGCCACCTGACGTCTAAGAAACCATTACGTAGAAAGCCAGTCCGCAGAAACGGTGCTGACCCCGGAT
GAATGTCAGCTACTGGGCTATCTGGACAAGGGAAAACGCAAGCGCAAAGAGGATCCTTATCGCTATCGAT
TCACACAAAAAACCAACACACAGATGTAATGAAAATAAAGATATTTTATTGCGGCCATCGTGATGGCAGG
TTGGGCGTCGCTTGGTCGGTCATTTCGAACCCCAGAGTCCCGCTCAGAAGAACTCGTCAAGAAGGCGATA
GAAGGCGATGCGCTGCGAATCGGGAGCGGCGATACCGTAAAGCACGAGGAAGCGGTCAGCCCATTCGCCG
CCAAGCTCTTCAGCAATATCACGGGTAGCCAACGCTATGTCCTGATAGCGGTCCGCCACACCCAGCCGGC
CACAGTCGATGAATCCAGAAAAGCGGCCATTTTCCACCATGATATTCGGCAAGCAGGCATCGCCATGGGT
CACGACGAGATCCTCGCCGTCGGGCATGCGCGCCTTGAGCCTGGCGAACAGTTCGGCTGGCGCGAGCCCC
TGATGCTCTTCGTCCAGATCATCCTGATCGACAAGACCGGCTTCCATCCGAGTACGTGCTCGCTCGATGC
GATGTTTCGCTTGGTGGTCGAATGGGCAGGTAGCCGGATCAAGCGTATGCAGCCGCCGCATTGCATCAGC
CATGATGGATACTTTCTCGGCAGGAGCAAGGTGAGATGACAGGAGATCCTGCCCCGGCACTTCGCCCAAT
AGCAGCCAGTCCCTTCCCGCTTCAGTGACAACGTCGAGCACAGCTGCGCAAGGAACGCCCGTCGTGGCCA
GCCACGATAGCCGCGCTGCCTCGTCCTGCAGTTCATTCAGGGCACCGGACAGGTCGGTCTTGACAAAAAG
AACCGGGCGCCCCTGCGCTGACAGCCGGAACACGGCGGCATCAGAGCAGCCGATTGTCTGTTGTGCCCAG
TCATAGCCGAATAGCCTCTCCACCCAAGCGGCCGGAGAACCTGCGTGCAATCCATCTTGTTCAATCCCTC
CGGAGCCTCCGCCACCTGATCCGCCACCTCCGCTCCCACCACCGGTCTGCTCGTTCTTCAGCACGCGCTC
CACGAAGCTCTTGATGTACTTACCCATTTCATCTGGAGCGTCCTCCTGGCTGAAGTGGAGGCCCTTCACC
TTCACGAACTCGGTGTTAGGGAACTTCTTAGCTCCCTCGACAATAGCGTTGGAAAAGAACCCAGGGTCGG
ACTCGATGAACATCTTAGGCAGATCGTCGCTGGCCCGAAGGTAGGCGTTGTAGTTGCGGACAATCTGGAC
GACGTCGGGCTTGCCTCCCTTAACGAGAGGGATCTCGCGAGGCCAGGAGAGGGTAGGCCGTCTAACCTCG
CCCTTCTCCTTGAATGGCTCCAGGTAGGCAGCGAACTCCTCAGGCTCCAGTTTCCGCATGATCTTGCTTG
GGAGCATGGTCTCGACGAAGAAGTTATTCTCAAGCACCATTTTCTCGCCCTCTTCGCTCTTGATCAGGGC
GATATCCTCCTCGATGTCAGGCCACTCGTCCCAGGACTCGATCACGTCCACGACACTCTCAGCATGGACG
ATGGCCTTGATCTTGTCTTGGTGCTCGTAGGAGTAGTGAAAGGCCAGACAAGCCCCCCAGTCGTGGCCCA
CAAAGATGATTTTCTTTGGAAGGTTCAGCAGCTCGAACCAAGCGGTGAGGTACTTGTAGTGATCCAGGAG
GCGATATGAGCCATTCCCGCTCTTGCCGGACTTACCCATTCCGATCAGATCAGGGATGATGCATCTAGCC
ACGGGCTCGATGTGAGGCACGACGTGCCTCCACAGGTAGCTGGAGGCAGCGTTACCATGCAGAAAAATCA
CGGCGTTCTCGGCGTGCTTCTCGGAATCATAGTAGTTGATGAAGGAGTCCAGCACGTTCATTTGCTTGCA
GCGAGCCCACCACTGAGGCCCAGTGATCATGCGTTTGCGTTGCTCGGGGTCGTACACCTTGGAAGCCATG
GTGGCTCCAGCCTTTGGTTCGAGACTGTTGTGTCAGAAGAATCAAGCTTTTTGCAAAAGCCTAGGCCTCC
AAAAAAGCCTCCTCACTACTTCTGGAATAGCTCAGAGGCCGAGGCGGCCTCGGCCTCTGCATAAATAAAA
AAAATTAGTCAGCCATGGGGCGGAGAATGGGCGGAACTGGGCGGAGTTAGGGGCGGGATGGGCGGAGTTA
GGGGCGGGACTATGGTTGCTGACTAATTGAGATGCATGCTTTGCATACTTCTGCCTGCTGGGGAGCCTGG
GGACTTTCCACACCTGGTTGCTGACTAATTGAGATGCATGCTTTGCATACTTCTGCCTGCTGGGGAGCCT
GGGGACTTTCCACACCCTAACTGACACACATTCCACAGCTGGTTCTTTCCGCCTCAGAAGGTACCTAACC
AAGTTCCTCTTTCAGAGGTTATTTCAGGCCATGGTGCTGCGCAGATCCGCGTATGCGGTGTGAAATACCG
CACAGATGCGTAAGGAGAAAATACCGCATCAGGAAATTGTAAGCGTTAATATTTTGTTAAAATTCGATTT
TACCACATTTGTAGAGGTTTTACTTGCTTAAAAAAACCTCCCACATCTCCCCCTGAACCTGAAACATAAA
ATGAATGCAATTGTTGTTGTTAACTTGTTTATTGCAGCTTATAATGGTTACAAATAAAGCAATAGCATCA
CAAATTTCACAAATAAAGCATTTTTTTCACTGCATTCTAGTTGTGGTTTGTCCAAACTCATCAATGTATC
TTATCATGTCTGCTCGAAGCGGCCGCCCCAAGGGGTTATGCTAGTTATTGCTCAGCGGTGGCAGCAGCCA
ACTCAGCTTCCTTTCGGGCTTTGTTAGCAGCCGGATCAGCTTGCATGCCTGCAGGTCGACTCTAGAATGC
TTGCCTATGTGGAAGGAGAGGTTTTTTGTTATTTCCTTGGGGTCTTGCTAAGTTTTCCAGGCTGCACTAG
AACTCGTGGGAGCAATCCTTCTGCCTCAGCCTCCCAAGTAGCTGGGACTCCAGGGAGAGATTGGTGTTTG
CACGGCCATAGGTAGATAGCTTATTTTTACTGCTTGCCAACAAAATTGATCCTGAAGCCCAACGGCCTTA
TGCCAAATGGTTCCCTCCCCACTGCTGTCCATCCTGGGCTGCCACTCCCAAAACTGCCAGTACCAGGTGT
CACTGATTGACTAGTCAAATTCCTGGACAAAGGGGCTACACACTCCAGGCTGGTTGTGGAACTTTTGTTT
TGAGATGGAGTTTTGCTCGTCACCCAGGCTGGAGTGCAGTTGTGCGTTCTCAGCTCACTGCCACCTCTGC
CTTCCTGGGATCAAGCGATTCTCCTGCCTCAGCCGATATCGTAGCTGGGATTACAGGCATACACCACCAA
GCCTGGTTAATTTTTGTATTTTTAGTAGAGACGGAGTTTCTCCATGTTGGCCAGGCTGGTCTTGAACTCC
TGACCTCAGATGATCCACCCACCTCACCGAATTCAGTGCTGCTAGCGAGCTCGTTTAAACAACTAGAATT
ACACGGCGATCTTGCCGCCCTTCTTGGCCTTAATGAGAATCTCGCGGATCTTGCGGGCGTCCAACTTGCC
GGTCAGTCCTTTAGGCACCTCGTCCACGAACACAACACCACCGCGCAGCTTCTTGGCGGTTGTAACCTGG
CTGGCCACATAGTCCACGATCTCCTTCTCGGTCATGGTTTTACCGTGTTCCAGCACGACGACTGCGGCGG
GCAGCTCGCCGGCATCGTCGTCGGGCAGGCCGGCGACCCCGGCGTCGAAGATGTTGGGGTGTTGCAGCAG
GATGCTCTCCAGTTCGGCTGGGGCTACCTGGTAGCCCTTGTATTTGATCAGGCTCTTCAGCCGGTCCACG
ATGAAGAAGTGCTCGTCCTCGTCCCAGTAGGCGATGTCGCCGCTGTGCAGCCAGCCGTCCTTGTCGATGA
GAGCGTTTGTAGCCTCGGGGTTGTTAACGTAGCCGCTCATGATCATGGGGCCACGGACGCACAGCTCGCC
GCGCTGGTTCACACCCAGTGTCTTACCGGTGTCCAAGTCCACCACCTTAGCCTCGAAGAAGGGCACCACC
TTGCCTACTGCGCCAGGCTTGTCGTCCCCTTCGGGGGTGATCAGAATGGCGCTGGTTGTTTCTGTCAGGC
CGTAGCCCTGGCGGATGCCTGGTAGGTGGAAGCGTTTGGCCACGGCCTCACCTACCTCCTTGCTGAGCGG
CGCCCCGCCGCTGGCGATCTCGTGCAAGTTGCTTAGGTCGTACTTGTCGATGAGAGTGCTCTTAGCGAAG
AAGCTAAATAGTGTGGGCACCAGCAGGGCAGATTGAATCTTATAGTCTTGCAAGCTGCGCAAGAATAGCT
CCTCCTCGAAGCGGTACATGAGCACGACCCGAAAGCCGCAGATCAAGTAGCCCAGCGTGGTGAACATGCC
GAAGCCGTGGTGAAATGGCACCACGCTGAGGATAGCGGTGTCGGGGATGATCTGGTTGCCGAAGATGGGG
TCGCGGGCATGACTGAATCGGACACAAGCGGTGCGGTGCGGTAGGGCTACGCCCTTGGGCAATCCGGTAC
TGCCACTACTGTTCATGATCAGGGCGATGGTTTTGTCCCGGTCGAAGCTCTCGGGCACGAAGTCGTACTC
GTTGAAGCCGGGTGGCAAATGGGAAGTCACGAAGGTGTACATGCTTTGGAAGCCCTGGTAGTCGGTCTTG
CTATCCATGATGATGATCTTTTGTATGATCGGTAGCTTCTTTTGCACGTTGAGGATCTTTTGCAGCCCTT
TCTTGCTCACGAATACGACGGTGGGCTGGCTGATGCCCATGCTGTTCAGCAGCTCGCGCTCGTTGTAGAT
GTCGTTAGCTGGGGCCACAGCCACACCGATGAACAGGGCACCCAACACGGGCATGAAGAACTGCAAGCTA
TTCTCGCTGCACACCACGATCCGATGGTTTGTATTCAGCCCATAGCGCTTCATAGCTTCTGCCAGCCGAA
CGCTCATCTCGAAGTACTCGGCGTAGGTAATGTCCACCTCGATATGTGCGTCGGTAAAGGCGATGGTGCC
GGGCACCAGGGCGTAGCGCTTCATGGCTTTGTGCAGCTGCTCGCCGGCGGTCCCGTCTTCGAGTGGGTAG
AATGGCGCTGGGCCCTTCTTAATGTTTTTGGCATCTTC
